Addgene plasmid #15984: pUR-sap1+
Depositing lab: Eishi Noguchi. Depositing organization: Drexel University. Publication: Sap1 promotes the association of the replication fork protection complex with chromatin and is involved in the replication checkpoint in Schizosaccharomyces pombe. Noguchi C, Noguchi E. Genetics. 2007 Feb . 175(2):553-66. 10.1534/genetics.106.065334 PubMed 17151242.
Backbone
  Vector backbone: pUR18
  Backbone size w/o insert (bp): 5500
  Vector type: Yeast Expression
  Selectable markers: URA4 (S. pombe equivalent to URA3)
Growth in bacteria
  Bacterial resistance: Ampicillin, 100 μg/mL
  Growth temperature: 37°C
  Growth strain: DH5alpha
  Copy number: High Copy
Gene/Insert
  Gene/Insert name: Sap1
  Species: S. pombe (fission yeast)
  Entrez Gene: sap1 (a.k.a. SPCC1672.02c)
  Cloning method: Restriction Enzyme
  Sequencing primers: 5′ na
Terms and licenses: Academic/Nonprofit Terms; Industry Terms: Not Available to Industry
Depositor comments: A clone isolated from pURSP1 S. pombe genomic library available from Tony Carr. S. pombe elements: ars, ura4+, sap1+.
How to cite: pUR-sap1+ was a gift from Eishi Noguchi (Addgene plasmid # 15984 ; http://n2t.net/addgene:15984 ; RRID:Addgene_15984)
