[The description below was written by a language model from this plasmid's Addgene catalogue record.]
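Description:
pUR-sap1+ is a fission yeast shuttle plasmid built on the pUR18 backbone (about 5.5 kb without insert) that carries the Schizosaccharomyces pombe sap1+ gene. In bacteria it is maintained as a high-copy plasmid under ampicillin selection. In S. pombe it relies on an autonomously replicating sequence (ars) for episomal maintenance and on the ura4+ marker, the fission yeast counterpart of budding yeast URA3. This marker allows selection by uracil prototrophy in ura4-deficient host strains.

The insert was not assembled as a designed expression cassette. According to the depositor's notes, the plasmid is a clone recovered from the pURSP1 S. pombe genomic library, so sap1+ is present as a genomic fragment. The record does not state the promoter. Because the fragment is genomic, expression presumably depends on native flanking regulatory sequences, though this is not confirmed. The size and boundaries of the fragment are also not given, nor is it stated whether neighbouring genomic sequence is included. No epitope tags or reporters are listed.

Sap1 is a DNA-binding protein of fission yeast. The associated publication links it to the association of the replication fork protection complex with chromatin and to the replication checkpoint. A library-derived plasmid of this type is typically used to supply wild-type sap1+ in S. pombe, for example to complement or rescue sap1 mutant phenotypes or to raise gene dosage from a multicopy episome. The record does not spell out the specific experiment for which this clone was isolated.
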