>Addgene plasmid #15984 | pUR-sap1+ | addgene partial sequence | sequence record 70677 | lac-promoter 5'-CACTTTATGCTTCCGGCTCG-3'
GGAGGGGCGGAACATTTCCACAGGAAACAGCTATGACCATGATTACGCCAAGCTTGCATGCCTGCAGGTC
GATCTTGATTGTATTTTTATTTTCTTTTCTTTTATTTATTCTATTATTTCTCTTTCTTTTTCTCTGCTAT
AAAAGTGGCGACCATACTGCAATCGAATGAATGTCCACACTGCAAAAAGTGTATGGAAGAAAGCCCTAGA
GTAGAAAAGGAAAGAGAAAAGCGCACAATAAGGAATGTTAAGAATAAGAAAAAAAAAGTTTCAACATACT
TTATTTTAATTATTATACTGTGGTTTATTTCCTTATTCCAATTACAACAATGTAATTTACATGCTTATTC
TAATTACTACAAAGTGATTTTTATCCTTATTCTAATTACTACACTTGATTCACTTCCTTATTCCAATTAC
AACGCTATGATTCATCTCCTTATCTCCTCTAATACCCTCCCTCTCCCTCCTTGCTTTACTCTGCGGGCAT
CCCTCTTCCCCCCCTTCATCACTCCCCTAACCCACTGGAACGTTGGGTTTGTTCGTTTGTGCAATCTTTT
CTTATCTTCACATTTCCACCCACTCTTCCATCTCACTAATTCCGCTCCTGGGAGCCGGCAAATCAGCACC
TCCTTATCCAATAATACGCAATCCACATGACGCCACCATCGTTGCTAGTCTTTCCATTCTCATCGCTATC
GCACGTTCCAGATGTGGCGCCCCTCCTTATTCCTCGCTTTCATTGGCTCTCTCCCCATCCCTCGTTGTGA
CCGTTTACCAGCGATACCGTATGTCATCATTACCGACCGTGCCTGCGTTTTGGTGGCACTCGATCTTATT
TACCTCGCTGCGCATCCCAACGAACGCTTTACCAACA
